>Addgene plasmid #237014 | NanoBRET Assay Vector, beta-catenin | addgene full sequence | sequence record 471877 | Addgene NGS Result
TCAATATTGGCCATTAGCCATATTATTCATTGGTTATATAGCATAAATCAATATTGGCTATTGGCCATTG
CATACGTTGTATCTATATCATAATATGTACATTTATATTGGCTCATGTCCAATATGACCGCCATGTTGGC
ATTGATTATTGACTAGTTATTAATAGTAATCAATTACGGGGTCATTAGTTCATAGCCCATATATGGAGTT
CCGCGTTACATAACTTACGGTAAATGGCCCGCCTGGCTGACCGCCCAACGACCCCCGCCCATTGACGTCA
ATAATGACGTATGTTCCCATAGTAACGCCAATAGGGACTTTCCATTGACGTCAATGGGTGGAGTATTTAC
GGTAAACTGCCCACTTGGCAGTACATCAAGTGTATCATATGCCAAGTCCGCCCCCTATTGACGTCAATGA
CGGTAAATGGCCCGCCTGGCATTATGCCCAGTACATGACCTTACGGGACTTTCCTACTTGGCAGTACATC
TACGTATTAGTCATCGCTATTACCATGGTGATGCGGTTTTGGCAGTACACCAATGGGCGTGGATAGCGGT
TTGACTCACGGGGATTTCCAAGTCTCCACCCCATTGACGTCAATGGGAGTTTGTTTTGGCACCAAAATCA
ACGGGACTTTCCAAAATGTCGTAATAACCCCGCCCCGTTGACGCAAATGGGCGGTAGGCGTGTACGGTGG
GAGGTCTATATAAGCAGAGCTGGTTTAGTGAACCGTCAGATCACTAGAAGCTTTATTGCGGTAGTTTATC
ACAGTTAAATTGCTAACGCAGTCAGTGCTTCTGACACAACAGTCTCGAACTTAAGCTGCAGAAGTTGGTC
GTGAGGCACTGGGCAGGTAAGTATCAAGGTTACAAGACAGGTTTAAGGAGACCAATAGAAACTGGGCTTG
TCGAGACAGAGAAGACTCTTGCGTTTCTGATAGGCACCTATTGGTCTTACTGACATCCACTTTGCCTTTC
TCTCCACAGGTGTCCACTCCCAGTTCAATTACAGCTCTTAAGGCTAGAGTATTAATACGACTCACTATAG
GGCTAGCGATCGCCATGGCTACTCAAGCTGATTTGATGGAGTTGGACATGGCCATGGAACCAGACAGAAA
AGCGGCTGTTAGTCACTGGCAGCAACAGTCTTACCTGGACTCTGGAATCCATTCTGGTGCCACTACCACA
GCTCCTTCTCTGAGTGGTAAAGGCAATCCTGAGGAAGAGGATGTGGATACCTCCCAAGTCCTGTATGAGT
GGGAACAGGGATTTTCTCAGTCCTTCACTCAAGAACAAGTAGCTGATATTGATGGACAGTATGCAATGAC
TCGAGCTCAGAGGGTACGAGCTGCTATGTTCCCTGAGACATTAGATGAGGGCATGCAGATCCCATCTACA
CAGTTTGATGCTGCTCATCCCACTAATGTCCAGCGTTTGGCTGAACCATCACAGATGCTGAAA
[1614 nt withheld, positions 1464-3077]
AAACGGCTTTCAGTTGAGCTGACCAGCTCTCTCTTCAGAACAGAGCCAATGGCTTGGAATGAGACTGCTG
ATCTTGGACTTGATATTGGTGCCCAGGGAGAACCCCTTGGATATCGCCAGGATGATCCTAGCTATCGTTC
TTTTCACTCTGGTGGATATGGCCAGGATGCCTTGGGTATGGACCCCATGATGGAACATGAGATGGGTGGC
CACCACCCTGGTGCTGACTATCCAGTTGATGGGCTGCCAGATCTGGGGCATGCCCAGGACCTCATGGATG
GGCTGCCTCCAGGTGACAGCAATCAGCTGGCCTGGTTTGATACTGACCTGGTTTCTCTCGAGCCAACCAC
TGAGGATCTGTACTTTCAGAGCGATAACGATGGATCCGAAATCGGTACTGGCTTTCCATTCGACCCCCAT
TATGTGGAAGTCCTGGGCGAGCGCATGCACTACGTCGATGTTGGTCCGCGCGATGGCACCCCTGTGCTGT
TCCTGCACGGTAACCCGACCTCCTCCTACGTGTGGCGCAACATCATCCCGCATGTTGCACCGACCCATCG
CTGCATTGCTCCAGACCTGATCGGTATGGGCAAATCCGACAAACCAGACCTGGGTTATTTCTTCGACGAC
CACGTCCGCTTCATGGATGCCTTCATCGAAGCCCTGGGTCTGGAAGAGGTCGTCCTGGTCATTCACGACT
GGGGCTCCGCTCTGGGTTTCCACTGGGCCAAGCGCAATCCAGAGCGCGTCAAAGGTATTGCATTTATGGA
GTTCATCCGCCCTATCCCGACCTGGGACGAATGGCCAGAATTTGCCCGCGAGACCTTCCAGGCCTTCCGC
ACCACCGACGTCGGCCGCAAGCTGATCATCGATCAGAACGTTTTTATCGAGGGTACGCTGCCGATGGGTG
TCGTCCGCCCGCTGACTGAAGTCGAGATGGACCATTACCGCGAGCCGTTCCTGAATCCTGTTGACCGCGA
GCCACTGTGGCGCTTCCCAAACGAGCTGCCAATCGCCGGTGAGCCAGCGAACATCGTCGCGCTGGTCGAA
GAATACATGGACTGGCTGCACCAGTCCCCTGTCCCGAAGCTGCTGTTCTGGGGCACCCCAGGCGTTCTGA
TCCCACCGGCCGAAGCCGCTCGCCTGGCCAAAAGCCTGCCTAACTGCAAGGCTGTGGACATCGGCCCGGG
TCTGAATCTGCTGCAAGAAGACAACCCGGACCTGATCGGCAGCGAGATCGCGCGCTGGCTGTCTACTCTG
GAGATTTCCGGTTAATAGAATTCTAGAGTCGACCTGCAGGCATGCAAGCTGATCCGGCTGCTAACAAAGC
CCGAAAGGAAGCTGAGTTGGCTGCTGCCACCGCTGAGCAATAACTAGCATAACCCCTTGGGGCGGCCGCT
TCGAGCAGACATGATAAGATACATTGATGAGTTTGGACAAACCACAACTAGAATGCAGTGAAAAAAATGC
TTTATTTGTGAAATTTGTGATGCTATTGCTTTATTTGTAACCATTATAAGCTGCAATAAACAAGTTAACA
ACAACAATTGCATTCATTTTATGTTTCAGGTTCAGGGGGAGATGTGGGAGGTTTTTTTAAGCAAGTAAAA
CCTCTACAAATGTGGTAAAATCGAATTCTAATGGATCCTCTTTGCGCTTGCGTTTTCCCTTGTCCAGATA
GCCCAGTAGCTGACATTCATCCGGGGTCAGCACCGTTTCTGCGGACTGGCTTTCTACGTGTTCCGCTTCC
TTTAGCAGCCCTTGCGCCCTGAGTGCTTGCGGCAGCGTGAGCTTCAAAAGAATTGCCAGCTGGGGCGCCC
TCTGGTAAGGTTGGGAAGCCCTGCAAAGTAAACTGGATGGCTTTCTTGCCGCCAAGGATCTGATGGCGCA
GGGGATCAAGATCTGATCAAGAGACAGGATGACGGTCGTTTCGCATGCTTGAACAAGATGGATTGCACGC
AGGTTCTCCGGCCGCTTGGGTGGAGAGGCTATTCGGCTATGACTGGGCACAACAGACAATCGGCTGCTCT
GATGCCGCCGTGTTCCGGCTGTCAGCGCAGGGGCGCCCGGTTCTTTTTGTCAAGACCGACCTGTCCGGTG
CCCTGAATGAACTGCAGGACGAGGCAGCGCGGCTATCGTGGCTGGCCACGACGGGCGTTCCTTGCGCAGC
TGTGCTCGACGTTGTCACTGAAGCGGGAAGGGACTGGCTGCTATTGGGCGAAGTGCCGGGGCAGGATCTC
CTGTCATCTCACCTTGCTCCTGCCGAGAAAGTATCCATCATGGCTGATGCAATGCGGCGGCTGCATACGC
TTGATCCGGCTACCTGCCCATTCGACCACCAAGCGAAACATCGCATCGAGCGAGCACGCACTCGGATGGA
AGCCGGTCTTGTCGATCAGGATGATCTGGACGAAGAGCATCAGGGGCTCGCGCCAGCCGAACTGTTCGCC
AGGCTCAAGGCGCGTATGCCGGATGGTGAGGATCTCGTCGTGACTCATGGCGATGCCTGCTTGCCGAATA
TCATGGTGGAAAATGGCCGCTTTTCTGGATTCATCGACTGTGGCCGGCTGGGTGTGGCGGACCGCTATCA
GGACATAGCGTTGGCTACCCGTGATATTGCTGAAGAGCTTGGCGGCGAATGGGCTGACCGCTTCCTCGTG
CTTTACGGTATCGCCGCTCCCGATTCGCAGCGCATCGCCTTCTATCGCCTTCTTGACGAGTTCTTCTGAG
CGGGACTCTGGGGTTCGAAATGACCGACCAAGCGACGCCCAACCGGTATCAGCTCACTCAAAGGCGGTAA
TACGGTTATCCACAGAATCAGGGGATAACGCAGGAAAGAACATGTGAGCAAAAGGCCAGCAAAAGGCCAG
GAACCGTAAAAAGGCCGCGTTGCTGGCGTTTTTCCATAGGCTCCGCCCCCCTGACGAGCATCACAAAAAT
CGACGCTCAAGTCAGAGGTGGCGAAACCCGACAGGACTATAAAGATACCAGGCGTTTCCCCCTGGAAGCT
CCCTCGTGCGCTCTCCTGTTCCGACCCTGCCGCTTACCGGATACCTGTCCGCCTTTCTCCCTTCGGGAAG
CGTGGCGCTTTCTCATAGCTCACGCTGTAGGTATCTCAGTTCGGTGTAGGTCGTTCGCTCCAAGCTGGGC
TGTGTGCACGAACCCCCCGTTCAGCCCGACCGCTGCGCCTTATCCGGTAACTATCGTCTTGAGTCCAACC
CGGTAAGACACGACTTATCGCCACTGGCAGCAGCCACTGGTAACAGGATTAGCAGAGCGAGGTATGTAGG
CGGTGCTACAGAGTTCTTGAAGTGGTGGCCTAACTACGGCTACACTAGAAGGACAGTATTTGGTATCTGC
GCTCTGCTGAAGCCAGTTACCTTCGGAAAAAGAGTTGGTAGCTCTTGATCCGGCAAACAAACCACCGCTG
GTAGCGGTGGTTTTTTTGTTTGCAAGCAGCAGATTACGCGCAGAAAAAAAGGATTTCAAGAAGATCCTTT
GATCTTTTCTACGGGGTCTGACGCTCAGTGGAACGAAAACTCACGTTAAGGGATTTTGGTCATGAGATTA
TCAAAAAGGATCTTCACCTAGATCCTTTTATAGTCCGGAAATACAGGAACGCACGCTGGATGGCCCTTCG
CTGGGATGGTGAAACCATGAAAAATGGCAGCTTCAGTGGATTAAGTGGGGGTAATGTGGCCTGTACCCTC
TGGTTGCATAGGTATTCATACGGTTAAAATTTATCAGGCGCGATTGCGGCAGTTTTTCGGGTGGTTTGTT
GCCATTTTTACCTGTCTGCTGCCGTGATCGCGCTGAACGCGTTTTAGCGGTGCGTACAATTAAGGGATTA
TGGTAAATCCACTTACTGTCTGCCCTCGTAGCCATCGAGATAAACCGCAGTACTCCGGCCACGATGCGTC
CGGCGTAGAGGATCGAGATCT
Features (pLannotate 1.2.2; 17 found; start..end, strand, type, name):
    140..517     +  enhancer       CMV enhancer: human cytomegalovirus immediate early enhancer
    519..718     +  promoter       CMV promoter: human cytomegalovirus (CMV) immediate early promoter
    857..989     +  intron         chimeric intron: chimera between introns from human β-globin and immunoglobulin heavy chain genes
   1033..1051    +  promoter       T7 promoter: promoter for bacteriophage T7 RNA polymerase
   1065..3407    +  CDS            β-catenin (sequence partly withheld): human cadherin-associated protein that also plays a role in the canonical Wnt signaling pathway; Homo sapiens CTNNB1; also known as catenin beta-1
   3429..3449    +  CDS            TEV site: tobacco etch virus (TEV) protease recognition and cleavage site
   3465..4348    +  CDS            HaloTag® (fragment): modified bacterial dehalogenase that forms covalent bonds with chloroalkane derivatives
   4359..4387    +  misc_feature   MCS (fragment): pUC18/19 multiple cloning site
   4394..4443    +  CDS            SET1 (fragment): solubility-enhancement tag derived from T7 phage gene 10B
   4451..4470    +  terminator     T7 terminator (fragment): transcription terminator for bacteriophage T7 RNA polymerase
   4492..4613    -  polyA_signal   SV40 poly(A) signal: SV40 polyadenylation signal
   4636..4704    -  CDS            large T antigen (fragment): large T antigen from SV40 (simian virus 40)
   4725..4877    -  CDS            tnpA (fragment): TN5P_ECOLX - Also known as tnp. Experimental evidence at protein level: Swiss-Prot protein existence level 1. Mediates transposition of transposon Tn5 by a 'cut and paste' mechanism. First, the monomeric transposase binds the 19 bp inverted DNA repeats flanking the transposon. Then, dimerization of the DNA- bound transposase creates a synaptic DNA complex. After nicking of the first DNA strand, excision of the transposon proceeds through a series of intermediates. The transposase then mediates the insertion of the transposon at a new site by strand transfer. The activity of the wild- type tran
   4879..4980    +  CDS            tnpA (fragment): TN5P_ECOLX - Also known as tnp. Experimental evidence at protein level: Swiss-Prot protein existence level 1. Mediates transposition of transposon Tn5 by a 'cut and paste' mechanism. First, the monomeric transposase binds the 19 bp inverted DNA repeats flanking the transposon. Then, dimerization of the DNA- bound transposase creates a synaptic DNA complex. After nicking of the first DNA strand, excision of the transposon proceeds through a series of intermediates. The transposase then mediates the insertion of the transposon at a new site by strand transfer. The activity of the wild- type tran
   5012..5806    +  CDS            NeoR/KanR: aminoglycoside phosphotransferase from Tn5; aph(3')-II (or nptII); confers resistance to neomycin, kanamycin, and G418 (Geneticin®)
   5978..6566    -  rep_origin     ori: high-copy-number ColE1/pMB1/pBR322/pUC origin of replication
   6682..6965    +  misc_feature   cer region: ColE1-derived recombination site that helps to maintain plasmids as monomers
