[The description below was written by a language model from this plasmid's Addgene catalogue record and pLannotate feature annotations shown in this document.]
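Description:
NanoBRET Assay Vector, beta-catenin is a 7,018 nt mammalian expression plasmid built on the pFC14K HaloTag CMV Flexi Vector backbone. It drives production of human β-catenin (CTNNB1, recorded as unmutated) fused at its C terminus to HaloTag. It is propagated in E. coli from a high-copy ColE1/pUC-type origin and selected with kanamycin through the Tn5-derived aminoglycoside phosphotransferase gene (NeoR/KanR). A ColE1 cer region is also present, which helps resolve plasmid multimers so the plasmid is stably maintained as monomers. The short tnpA and SV40 large T antigen fragments in the annotation appear to be remnants of the sequences from which the resistance cassette and polyadenylation region were derived, not functional genes.

The expression cassette consists of the human cytomegalovirus immediate early enhancer and promoter, followed by a chimeric β-globin/immunoglobulin intron that supports efficient processing of the transcript. A T7 promoter sits just upstream of the coding region and could allow phage polymerase-driven transcription. The β-catenin open reading frame is followed by a TEV protease recognition site and then HaloTag, a modified bacterial dehalogenase that bonds covalently to chloroalkane ligands. The TEV site offers a way to separate the tag from the protein. Partial T7 terminator sequences and an SV40 poly(A) signal lie downstream.

As the name indicates, the construct is intended for NanoBRET assays. In this format, a HaloTag fusion labelled with a fluorescent chloroalkane ligand typically acts as the energy acceptor for a luciferase-tagged partner, allowing protein interactions to be monitored in live cells. The record does not state the partner protein or the specific interaction being studied.
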