Addgene plasmid #237014: NanoBRET Assay Vector, beta-catenin
Depositing lab: Promega Corporation.
Backbone
  Vector backbone: pFC14K HaloTag(R) CMV Flexi(R) Vector
  Vector type: Mammalian Expression
Growth in bacteria
  Bacterial resistance: Kanamycin, 50 μg/mL
  Growth temperature: 37°C
  Growth strain: DH5alpha
  Copy number: High Copy
Gene/Insert
  Gene/Insert name: beta catenin
  Species: H. sapiens (human)
  Mutation: None
  Entrez Gene: CTNNB1 (a.k.a. CTNNB, EVR7, MRD19, NEDSDV, armadillo)
  Promoter: CMV
  Tag / fusion protein: HaloTag (R) (C terminal on backbone)
  Cloning method: Other
How to cite: NanoBRET Assay Vector, beta-catenin was a gift from Promega Corporation (Addgene plasmid # 237014 ; http://n2t.net/addgene:237014 ; RRID:Addgene_237014)
